LOCUS       DS-SPcas 6806 bp DNA circular 30-JAN-2013
DEFINITION  .
SOURCE      .
  ORGANISM  .
COMMENT     ApEinfo:methylated:1
COMMENT     This file is created by Vector NTI http://www.invitrogen.com/
COMMENT     ORIGDB|GenBank
COMMENT     VNTDATE|652374716|
COMMENT     VNTDBDATE|652374716|
COMMENT     LSOWNER|
COMMENT     VNTNAME|DS-SPcas|
COMMENT     VNTAUTHORNAME|Kevin Esvelt|
COMMENT     VNTAUTHOREML|kesvelt@gmail.com|
COMMENT     VNTOAUTHORNAME|UNKNOWN|
COMMENT     Vector_NTI_Display_Data_(Do_Not_Edit!)
COMMENT     (SXF
COMMENT     (CGexDoc "DS-SPcas" 0 6806
COMMENT     (CDBMol 0 0 1 1 1 0 0 0 0 "" "" 0 0 0 0 (CObList) (CObList)
            (CObList)
COMMENT     (CObList) -1 "")
COMMENT     (CDocSetData 1 1 0 0 0 0 "MAIN" 1 1 1 1 0 0 1 1 0 1 10 10 4294967295
            50 0
COMMENT     1 0 (CHomObj 0 0 0 3 75) (CWordArray) (CWordArray) (CStringList)
COMMENT     (CStringList "atg" "gtg") (CStringList "taa" "tga" "tag") (CObList)
            1
COMMENT     "{(0,1),2}" 0 0 "" 0 4294967295 0 1 0 0 0 0 0 "MAIN" 0 0 30 0
COMMENT     (CProteinMotifSearchObject 70 20 1 1 1 1 0 0 1 0 0 0 0 0))
COMMENT     (CMolPar 1 0 0 0 4294967295 1 6806 0 0 0 0 0 0 0 0) (CStringList)
COMMENT     (CStringList) (CObList) (COAPar 25 250 50 0 6 4 3 7)
COMMENT     (COAPar 25 250 50 0 6 4 3 7) (COAPar 25 250 50 0 6 4 3 7) (CObList)
COMMENT     (CObList
COMMENT     #0=(CFSignal (CObList) "rrnBT2 term" 43 0 0 107 194 0 (CStringList)
COMMENT     (CStringList) 1 1 1 1 "61..148")
COMMENT     #1=(CFSignal (CObList) "proC" 30 0 0 205 364 0 (CStringList)
COMMENT     (CStringList) 1 1 1 1 "159..318")
COMMENT     #2=(CFSignal (CObList) "tracrRNA precursor" 55 0 0 4548 4636 0
COMMENT     (CStringList) (CStringList) 1 1 1 1 "388..476")
COMMENT     #3=(CFSignal (CObList) "tracrRNA promoter" 30 0 0 4488 4541 0
COMMENT     (CStringList) (CStringList) 1 1 1 1 "328..381")
COMMENT     #4=(CFSignal (CObList) "tracrRNA terminator" 43 0 0 4615 4636 0
COMMENT     (CStringList) (CStringList) 1 1 1 1 "")
COMMENT     #5=(CFSignal (CObList) "terminator" 43 0 1 4667 4708 0 (CStringList)
COMMENT     (CStringList) 1 1 1 1 "")
COMMENT     #6=(CFSignal (CObList) "cas9" 4 0 0 377 4483 0 (CStringList)
COMMENT     (CStringList) 1 1 1 1 "")
COMMENT     #7=(CFSignal (CObList) "cloD13 (CDF)" 33 0 0 5062 5800 0
            (CStringList)
COMMENT     (CStringList) 1 1 1 1 "")
COMMENT     #8=(CFSignal (CObList) "aadA" 4 0 0 5940 6728 0 (CStringList)
COMMENT     (CStringList) 1 1 1 1 "")
COMMENT     #9=(CFSignal (CObList) "J23100 promoter" 30 0 0 4765 4833 0
COMMENT     (CStringList) (CStringList) 1 1 1 1 "")
COMMENT     #10=(CFSignal (CObList) "repeat" 21 0 0 4845 4880 0 (CStringList)
COMMENT     (CStringList) 1 1 1 1 "")
COMMENT     #11=(CFSignal (CObList) "terminator" 43 0 0 4952 4982 0
            (CStringList)
COMMENT     (CStringList) 1 1 1 1 "")) (CObList) (CObList) (CObList) (CObList)
COMMENT     (CObList) (CObList)
COMMENT     (CTextView 0
COMMENT     #12=(CGroupPar (CParagraph 0 (0 0) 1 2 0 0 180)
COMMENT     (CObjectList
COMMENT     #13=(CRefLinePar
COMMENT     (CLinePar (CParagraph 0 (0 0) 0 2 0 0 233) "DS-SPcas" 2) 5 ""
COMMENT     0 4)
COMMENT     #14=(CFolderPar
COMMENT     (CGroupPar (CParagraph 1 (0 0) 1 1 0 0 178)
COMMENT     (CObjectList
COMMENT     #15=(CLinePar (CParagraph 0 (0 0) 1 2 1 0 180)
COMMENT     "DNA 'DS-SPcas'" 1)
COMMENT     #16=(CLinePar (CParagraph 0 (0 0) 1 2 1 0 180) "." 1)
COMMENT     #17=(CLinePar (CParagraph 0 (0 0) 1 2 1 0 180)
COMMENT     "Currently local object. Original author: UNKNOWN" 1)
COMMENT     #18=(CLinePar (CParagraph 0 (0 0) 1 2 1 0 180)
COMMENT     "Created: 01/30/13 03:11PM" 1)
COMMENT     #19=(CLinePar (CParagraph 0 (0 0) 1 2 1 0 180)
COMMENT     "Last Modified: 01/30/13 03:11PM" 1)
COMMENT     #20=(CLinePar (CParagraph 0 (0 0) 1 2 1 0 180)
COMMENT     "length: 6806 bp" 1)
COMMENT     #21=(CLinePar (CParagraph 0 (0 0) 1 2 1 0 180)
COMMENT     "storage type: Basic" 1)
COMMENT     #22=(CLinePar (CParagraph 0 (0 0) 1 2 1 0 180)
COMMENT     "form: Circular" 1))) "General Description")
COMMENT     #23=(CFolderPar
COMMENT     (CGroupPar (CParagraph 2 (0 0) 1 1 0 0 178)
COMMENT     (CObjectList
COMMENT     #24=(CLinePar (CParagraph 0 (0 0) 1 2 1 0 180)
COMMENT     "Original Source Database: GenBank" 1)
COMMENT     #25=(CLinePar (CParagraph 0 (0 0) 1 2 1 0 180)
COMMENT     "Modification Date in the Original DB: 17-SEP-2012" 1)
COMMENT     #26=(CLinePar (CParagraph 0 (0 0) 1 2 1 0 180)
COMMENT     "Sequence Source: ." 1)
COMMENT     #27=(CLinePar (CParagraph 0 (0 0) 1 2 1 0 180)
COMMENT     "Organizm(s): .(.)"
COMMENT     1))) "Standard Fields")
COMMENT     #28=(CRefLinePar
COMMENT     (CLinePar (CParagraph 0 (0 0) 0 2 0 0 233) "Comments" 2) 1 ""
COMMENT     0 0)
COMMENT     #29=(CFolderPar
COMMENT     (CGroupPar (CParagraph 8 (0 0) 1 2 0 0 178) (CObjectList))
COMMENT     "Annotations")
COMMENT     #30=(CFolderPar
COMMENT     (CGroupPar (CParagraph 12 (6 0) 1 1 0 0 178)
COMMENT     (CObjectList
COMMENT     #31=(CFolderPar
COMMENT     (CGroupPar (CParagraph 4 (7 4 0) 1 1 1 0 178)
COMMENT     (CObjectList
COMMENT     #32=(CFolderPar
COMMENT     (CGroupPar
COMMENT     (CParagraph 377 (3 #6# 0) 1 2 2 0 327)
COMMENT     (CObjectList
COMMENT     #33=(CLinePar
COMMENT     (CParagraph 0 (0 0) 1 2 3 0 180)
COMMENT     "Start: 377 End: 4483" 1))) "cas9")
COMMENT     #34=(CFolderPar
COMMENT     (CGroupPar
COMMENT     (CParagraph 5940 (3 #8# 0) 1 2 2 0 327)
COMMENT     (CObjectList
COMMENT     #35=(CLinePar
COMMENT     (CParagraph 0 (0 0) 1 2 3 0 180)
COMMENT     "Start: 5940 End: 6728" 1)
COMMENT     #36=(CLinePar
COMMENT     (CParagraph 0 (0 0) 1 2 3 0 180)
COMMENT     "spectinomycin resistance" 1))) "aadA")))
COMMENT     "CDS (2 total)")
COMMENT     #37=(CFolderPar
COMMENT     (CGroupPar (CParagraph 21 (7 21 0) 1 1 1 0 178)
COMMENT     (CObjectList
COMMENT     #38=(CFolderPar
COMMENT     (CGroupPar
COMMENT     (CParagraph 4845 (3 #10# 0) 1 2 2 0 194)
COMMENT     (CObjectList
COMMENT     #39=(CLinePar
COMMENT     (CParagraph 0 (0 0) 1 2 3 0 180)
COMMENT     "Start: 4845 End: 4880" 1)
COMMENT     #40=(CLinePar
COMMENT     (CParagraph 0 (0 0) 1 2 3 0 180)
COMMENT     "SP repeat" 1))) "repeat")))
COMMENT     "Misc. Feature (1 total)")
COMMENT     #41=(CFolderPar
COMMENT     (CGroupPar (CParagraph 30 (7 30 0) 1 1 1 0 178)
COMMENT     (CObjectList
COMMENT     #42=(CFolderPar
COMMENT     (CGroupPar
COMMENT     (CParagraph 205 (3 #1# 0) 1 2 2 0 194)
COMMENT     (CObjectList
COMMENT     #43=(CLinePar
COMMENT     (CParagraph 0 (0 0) 1 2 3 0 180)
COMMENT     "Start: 205 End: 364 " 1)
COMMENT     #44=(CLinePar
COMMENT     (CParagraph 0 (0 0) 1 2 3 0 180)
COMMENT     "Original Location Description:" 1)
COMMENT     #45=(CLinePar
COMMENT     (CParagraph 0 (0 0) 1 2 3 0 180)
COMMENT     " 159..318" 1))) "proC")
COMMENT     #46=(CFolderPar
COMMENT     (CGroupPar
COMMENT     (CParagraph 4488 (3 #3# 0) 1 2 2 0 194)
COMMENT     (CObjectList
COMMENT     #47=(CLinePar
COMMENT     (CParagraph 0 (0 0) 1 2 3 0 180)
COMMENT     "Start: 4488 End: 4541" 1)
COMMENT     #48=(CLinePar
COMMENT     (CParagraph 0 (0 0) 1 2 3 0 180)
COMMENT     "Original Location Description:" 1)
COMMENT     #49=(CLinePar
COMMENT     (CParagraph 0 (0 0) 1 2 3 0 180)
COMMENT     " 328..381" 1))) "tracrRNA promoter")
COMMENT     #50=(CFolderPar
COMMENT     (CGroupPar
COMMENT     (CParagraph 4765 (3 #9# 0) 1 2 2 0 194)
COMMENT     (CObjectList
COMMENT     #51=(CLinePar
COMMENT     (CParagraph 0 (0 0) 1 2 3 0 180)
COMMENT     "Start: 4765 End: 4833" 1)))
COMMENT     "J23100 promoter")))
COMMENT     "Promoter Prokaryotic (3 total)")
COMMENT     #52=(CFolderPar
COMMENT     (CGroupPar (CParagraph 33 (7 33 0) 1 1 1 0 178)
COMMENT     (CObjectList
COMMENT     #53=(CFolderPar
COMMENT     (CGroupPar
COMMENT     (CParagraph 5062 (3 #7# 0) 1 2 2 0 194)
COMMENT     (CObjectList
COMMENT     #54=(CLinePar
COMMENT     (CParagraph 0 (0 0) 1 2 3 0 180)
COMMENT     "Start: 5062 End: 5800" 1)))
COMMENT     "cloD13 (CDF)")))
COMMENT     "Replication Origin (1 total)")
COMMENT     #55=(CFolderPar
COMMENT     (CGroupPar (CParagraph 43 (7 43 0) 1 1 1 0 178)
COMMENT     (CObjectList
COMMENT     #56=(CFolderPar
COMMENT     (CGroupPar
COMMENT     (CParagraph 107 (3 #0# 0) 1 2 2 0 194)
COMMENT     (CObjectList
COMMENT     #57=(CLinePar
COMMENT     (CParagraph 0 (0 0) 1 2 3 0 180)
COMMENT     "Start: 107 End: 194 " 1)
COMMENT     #58=(CLinePar
COMMENT     (CParagraph 0 (0 0) 1 2 3 0 180)
COMMENT     "near-perfect bidirectional terminator"
COMMENT     1)
COMMENT     #59=(CLinePar
COMMENT     (CParagraph 0 (0 0) 1 2 3 0 180)
COMMENT     "Original Location Description:" 1)
COMMENT     #60=(CLinePar
COMMENT     (CParagraph 0 (0 0) 1 2 3 0 180)
COMMENT     " 61..148" 1))) "rrnBT2 term")
COMMENT     #61=(CFolderPar
COMMENT     (CGroupPar
COMMENT     (CParagraph 4615 (3 #4# 0) 1 2 2 0 194)
COMMENT     (CObjectList
COMMENT     #62=(CLinePar
COMMENT     (CParagraph 0 (0 0) 1 2 3 0 180)
COMMENT     "Start: 4615 End: 4636" 1)))
COMMENT     "tracrRNA terminator")
COMMENT     #63=(CFolderPar
COMMENT     (CGroupPar
COMMENT     (CParagraph 4667 (3 #5# 0) 1 2 2 0 194)
COMMENT     (CObjectList
COMMENT     #64=(CLinePar
COMMENT     (CParagraph 0 (0 0) 1 2 3 0 180)
COMMENT     "Start: 4667 End: 4708 (Complementary)"
COMMENT     1)
COMMENT     #65=(CLinePar
COMMENT     (CParagraph 0 (0 0) 1 2 3 0 180)
COMMENT     "from S. pyogenes near tracrRNA; probably bidirectional but
            unconfirmed"
COMMENT     1))) "terminator")
COMMENT     #66=(CFolderPar
COMMENT     (CGroupPar
COMMENT     (CParagraph 4952 (3 #11# 0) 1 2 2 0 194)
COMMENT     (CObjectList
COMMENT     #67=(CLinePar
COMMENT     (CParagraph 0 (0 0) 1 2 3 0 180)
COMMENT     "Start: 4952 End: 4982" 1)))
COMMENT     "terminator"))) "Terminator (4 total)")
COMMENT     #68=(CFolderPar
COMMENT     (CGroupPar (CParagraph 55 (7 55 0) 1 1 1 0 178)
COMMENT     (CObjectList
COMMENT     #69=(CFolderPar
COMMENT     (CGroupPar
COMMENT     (CParagraph 4548 (3 #2# 0) 1 2 2 0 194)
COMMENT     (CObjectList
COMMENT     #70=(CLinePar
COMMENT     (CParagraph 0 (0 0) 1 2 3 0 180)
COMMENT     "Start: 4548 End: 4636" 1)
COMMENT     #71=(CLinePar
COMMENT     (CParagraph 0 (0 0) 1 2 3 0 180)
COMMENT     "Original Location Description:" 1)
COMMENT     #72=(CLinePar
COMMENT     (CParagraph 0 (0 0) 1 2 3 0 180)
COMMENT     " 388..476" 1))) "tracrRNA precursor")))
COMMENT     "Precursor RNA (1 total)"))) "Feature Map"))))
COMMENT     (CGraphView
COMMENT     (CWStyleSheet
COMMENT     (CObjectList
COMMENT     #73=(CWidgetStyle "RSite Label" 1 (LOGPEN 0 0 13408563) 1 0 1
COMMENT     (LOGFONT 0 0 0 0 400 0 0 0 0 3 2 1 18 "Georgia") 0.555556 0 1 5
COMMENT     "@N (@S)" 0)
COMMENT     #74=(CWidgetStyle "Signal Label" 1 (LOGPEN 0 0 0) 1 0 1
COMMENT     (LOGFONT 0 0 0 0 700 0 0 0 0 3 2 1 34 "Arial") 0.666667 0 1 1
COMMENT     "@N" 0)
COMMENT     #75=(CWidgetStyle "Molecule Label 2" 0 0 1
COMMENT     (LOGFONT 0 0 0 0 400 0 0 0 0 3 2 1 18 "Georgia") 0.555556 0 1 16
COMMENT     "@L bp" 0)
COMMENT     #76=(CWidgetStyle "Molecule Label 1" 0 0 1
COMMENT     (LOGFONT 0 0 0 0 400 0 0 0 0 3 2 1 34 "Verdana") 0.833333 0 1 1
COMMENT     "@N" 0)
COMMENT     #77=(CWidgetStyle "Shape 3" 1 (LOGPEN 0 0 3355545) 1 1
COMMENT     (LOGBRUSH 0 6724095 0) 0 0 1 (LOGSHAPE 9 1 0.8 1.8 0))
COMMENT     #78=(CWidgetStyle "Shape 1" 1 (LOGPEN 0 0 6723840) 1 1
COMMENT     (LOGBRUSH 0 10079334 0) 0 0 1 (LOGSHAPE 9 1 0.8 1.8 0))
COMMENT     #79=(CWidgetStyle "Axis" 1 (LOGPEN 0 0 10079436) 2 1
COMMENT     (LOGBRUSH 0 13434879 0) 0 0 1 (LOGSHAPE 10 1 0 0 0))
COMMENT     #80=(CWidgetStyle "Line 2" 1 (LOGPEN 0 0 6723840) 8 0 0 0 1
COMMENT     (LOGSHAPE 1 1.9 0 0 0))
COMMENT     #81=(CWidgetStyle "RSite" 1 (LOGPEN 0 0 10053171) 8 0 0 0 1
COMMENT     (LOGSHAPE 1 1.9 0 0 0))
COMMENT     #82=(CWidgetStyle "Short Signal" 1 (LOGPEN 0 0 13395507) 10 0 0 0 1
COMMENT     (LOGSHAPE 1 1.9 0 0 0))
COMMENT     #83=(CWidgetStyle "Uniq RSite Label" 1 (LOGPEN 0 0 153) 1 0 1
COMMENT     (LOGFONT 0 0 0 0 400 0 0 0 0 3 2 1 18 "Georgia") 0.555556 128 1 5
COMMENT     "@N (@S)" 0)
COMMENT     #84=(CWidgetStyle "Vanilla" 1 (LOGPEN 0 0 0) 1 1
COMMENT     (LOGBRUSH 0 16777215 0) 1
COMMENT     (LOGFONT 0 0 0 0 400 0 0 0 0 7 48 2 18 "Times New Roman") 0.8 0 1
COMMENT     2 "?" 0)
COMMENT     #85=(CWidgetStyle "Mark 1" 0 0 1
COMMENT     (LOGFONT 0 0 0 0 400 0 0 0 2 7 48 2 2 "Windings") 0.7 0 1 2 "?" 0)
COMMENT     #86=(CWidgetStyle "Motif Label" 1 (LOGPEN 0 0 16744512) 1 0 1
COMMENT     (LOGFONT 0 0 0 0 400 0 0 0 0 3 2 1 34 "Arial") 0.611111 8388608 1
COMMENT     65535 "@N (@H)" 0)
COMMENT     #87=(CWidgetStyle "Fragment Label 2" 1 (LOGPEN 0 0 0) 1 0 1
COMMENT     (LOGFONT 0 0 0 0 400 0 0 0 0 3 2 1 49 "Courier New") 1.05 0 1 48
COMMENT     "@F bp (molecule @L bp)" 0)
COMMENT     #88=(CWidgetStyle "Fragment Label 1" 1 (LOGPEN 0 0 0) 1 0 1
COMMENT     (LOGFONT 0 0 0 0 400 0 0 0 0 3 2 1 34 "Arial") 0.91 0 1 1
COMMENT     "Fragment of @N" 0)
COMMENT     #89=(CWidgetStyle "Shape 4" 1 (LOGPEN 0 0 0) 1 1
COMMENT     (LOGBRUSH 2 8388608 5) 0 0 0)
COMMENT     #90=(CWidgetStyle "Shape 2" 1 (LOGPEN 0 0 0) 1 1 (LOGBRUSH 0 128 0)
            0
COMMENT     0 0)
COMMENT     #91=(CWidgetStyle "Shape 0" 1 (LOGPEN 0 0 0) 1 1 (LOGBRUSH 0 0 0) 0
            0
COMMENT     0)
COMMENT     #92=(CWidgetStyle "ORF" 1 (LOGPEN 0 0 16384) 8 0 0 0 1
COMMENT     (LOGSHAPE 7 0.2 3.41182 2.86186 0.609808))
COMMENT     #93=(CWidgetStyle "Line 4" 1 (LOGPEN 0 0 32768) 8 0 0 0 0)
COMMENT     #94=(CWidgetStyle "Line 3" 1 (LOGPEN 0 0 16711680) 8 0 0 0 0)
COMMENT     #95=(CWidgetStyle "Line 1" 1 (LOGPEN 0 0 16711680) 1 0 0 0 0)
COMMENT     #96=(CWidgetStyle "Short Promoter" 1 (LOGPEN 0 0 128) 6 0 0 0 0)
COMMENT     #97=(CWidgetStyle "Motif" 1 (LOGPEN 0 0 0) 1 0 0 0 0)
COMMENT     #98=(CWidgetStyle "Line 0" 1 (LOGPEN 0 0 0) 8 0 0 0 0)
COMMENT     #99=(CWidgetStyle "Void" 0 0 0 0 0)
COMMENT     #100=(CWidgetStyle "General Label" 1 (LOGPEN 0 0 0) 1 0 1
COMMENT     (LOGFONT 0 0 0 0 400 0 0 0 0 3 2 1 18 "Times New Roman") 0.91 0
COMMENT     1 3 "@T @N " 0)
COMMENT     #101=(CWidgetStyle "Position" 1 (LOGPEN 0 0 0) 1 0 0 0 0)
COMMENT     #102=(CWidgetStyle "Annotation" 0 0 1
COMMENT     (LOGFONT 0 0 0 0 400 0 0 0 0 3 2 1 18 "Times New Roman") 0.91 0
COMMENT     0 0)
COMMENT     #103=(CWidgetStyle "Position Label" 1 (LOGPEN 0 0 8388608) 1 0 1
COMMENT     (LOGFONT 0 0 0 0 400 0 1 0 0 3 2 1 34 "Arial") 0.63 8388608 1 1
COMMENT     "@N" 0)
COMMENT     #104=(CWidgetStyle "Range" 1 (LOGPEN 0 0 0) 1 1
COMMENT     (LOGBRUSH 0 16777215 0) 0 0 0)
COMMENT     #105=(CWidgetStyle "Range Label" 1 (LOGPEN 0 0 8388608) 1 0 1
COMMENT     (LOGFONT 0 0 0 0 400 0 1 0 0 3 2 1 34 "Arial") 0.63 8388608 1 1
COMMENT     "@N" 0)
COMMENT     #106=(CWidgetStyle "ORF Label" 1 (LOGPEN 0 0 49216) 1 0 1
COMMENT     (LOGFONT 0 0 0 0 400 0 0 0 0 3 2 1 18 "Times New Roman")
COMMENT     0.611111 0 1 65535 "@N" 0)
COMMENT     #107=(CWidgetStyle "CDS Label" 1 (LOGPEN 0 0 4227264) 1 0 1
COMMENT     (LOGFONT 0 0 0 0 400 0 0 0 0 3 2 1 34 "Arial") 0.555556 255 1 1
COMMENT     "@N" 0)
COMMENT     #108=(CWidgetStyle "Shape 5" 1 (LOGPEN 0 0 0) 3 1
COMMENT     (LOGBRUSH 0 16777113 0) 1
COMMENT     (LOGFONT 0 0 0 0 400 0 0 0 0 7 48 2 50 "Arial") 0.9 0 0 1
COMMENT     (LOGSHAPE 9 1 0.8 1.8 0))
COMMENT     #109=(CWidgetStyle "CDS" 1 (LOGPEN 0 0 0) 1 1 (LOGBRUSH 2 39423 3) 0
            0
COMMENT     1 (LOGSHAPE 9 1 0.8 1.8 0))
COMMENT     #110=(CWidgetStyle "Label 2" 1 (LOGPEN 0 0 4227264) 1 0 1
COMMENT     (LOGFONT 0 0 0 0 400 0 0 0 0 3 2 1 34 "Arial") 0.944444 8388608
COMMENT     1 1 "@N" 0)
COMMENT     #111=(CWidgetStyle "Label 3" 1 (LOGPEN 0 0 8421376) 1 0 1
COMMENT     (LOGFONT 0 0 0 0 700 255 0 0 0 3 2 1 34 "Arial") 0.833333 255 1
COMMENT     5 "@N (@S)" 0)
COMMENT     #112=(CWidgetStyle "Label 4" 1 (LOGPEN 0 0 8437824) 1 0 1
COMMENT     (LOGFONT 0 0 0 0 400 0 0 0 0 3 2 1 34 "Arial") 0.722222 0 1 5
COMMENT     "@N (@S)" 0)) 0.164644 1.74233 0.164644 2.53336
COMMENT     (70 (CShapeMapEntry 0 "Unique RSite" 1 "Uniq RSite Label") 67
COMMENT     (CShapeMapEntry 0 "ORF" 0 "ORF Label")) 40.0378 40.0378 39 39 0.1
COMMENT     -6806) 1 0 1 1 1
COMMENT     (mapper: 19.5323 -15.7997 39 39 0.01 10 14 6806 6806 1 0 0)
COMMENT     #113=(CGroupWidget (CWidget 0 (0 0) 1 2 0 0 Nil 42 100)
COMMENT     (CObjectList
COMMENT     #114=(CGroupWidget (CWidget 1 (0 0) 1 2 0 0 Nil 23109708 100)
COMMENT     (CObjectList
COMMENT     #115=(CAxis
COMMENT     (CWideLine (CWidget 0 (0 0) 1 2 0 0 #79# 22790516 0)
COMMENT     (LOGPEN 0 0 10079436) 2 (LOGBRUSH 0 13434879 0) 1
COMMENT     6.27511 6.27311 1 0.0214037) 0.0921714)
COMMENT     #116=(CLabel
COMMENT     (CWidget 1001 (0 0) 1 2 0 0 #76# 23111732 100)
COMMENT     (LOGPEN 8 23111744 8) 23111756
COMMENT     (LOGFONT 41 15 0 0 400 0 0 0 0 3 2 1 34 "Verdana")
COMMENT     2.53336 0.833333 0 "DS-SPcas" "@N" 1 0 0.5 0
COMMENT     -2.91312 4.10256 0.948718 Nil)
COMMENT     #117=(CLabel (CWidget 1002 (0 0) 1 2 0 0 #75# 0 100)
COMMENT     (LOGPEN 0 0 10079436) 2
COMMENT     (LOGFONT 27 10 0 0 400 0 0 0 0 3 2 1 18 "Georgia")
COMMENT     2.53336 0.555556 0 "6806 bp" "@L bp" 16 0 -0.8 0
COMMENT     -4.1798 2.15385 0.615385 Nil)) (CObjectList))
COMMENT     #118=(CGroupWidget (CWidget 10 (6 0) 1 2 0 0 Nil 23278444 100)
COMMENT     (CObjectList
COMMENT     #119=(CGroupWidget
COMMENT     (CWidget 4 (7 4 0) 1 2 0 0 Nil 1004 100)
COMMENT     (CObjectList
COMMENT     #120=(CWideArrow
COMMENT     (CWideLine
COMMENT     (CWidget 0 (3 #6# 0) 1 2 0 0 #77# 0 100)
COMMENT     (LOGPEN 0 0 3355545) 1
COMMENT     (LOGBRUSH 0 6724095 0) 1 2.14114 5.92662 1
COMMENT     0.082322) 0.8 1.8 0)
COMMENT     #121=(CLabel
COMMENT     (CWidget 0 (0 0) 1 2 0 0 #74# 23283964 100)
COMMENT     (LOGPEN 0 0 0) 1
COMMENT     (LOGFONT 32 12 0 0 700 0 0 0 0 3 2 1 34
COMMENT     "Arial") 2.53336 0.666667 0 "cas9" "@N" 1 0
COMMENT     0 -5.57437 3.45752 1.66667 0.820513 #120#)
COMMENT     #122=(CWideArrow
COMMENT     (CWideLine
COMMENT     (CWidget 0 (3 #8# 0) 1 2 0 0 #77# 1063777500
COMMENT     100) (LOGPEN 0 0 3355545) 1
COMMENT     (LOGBRUSH 0 6724095 0) 1 0.0718937 0.799126
COMMENT     1 0.082322) 0.8 1.8 0)
COMMENT     #123=(CLabel
COMMENT     (CWidget 0 (0 0) 1 2 0 0 #74# 1094 100)
COMMENT     (LOGPEN 0 0 0) 1
COMMENT     (LOGFONT 32 12 0 0 700 0 0 0 0 3 2 1 34
COMMENT     "Arial") 2.53336 0.666667 0 "aadA" "@N" 1 0
COMMENT     0 13.3149 3.45752 1.74359 0.820513 #122#))
COMMENT     (CObjectList))
COMMENT     #124=(CGroupWidget
COMMENT     (CWidget 21 (7 21 0) 1 2 0 0 Nil 440509466 100)
COMMENT     (CObjectList
COMMENT     #125=(CScratch
COMMENT     (CWidget 0 (3 #10# 0) 1 2 0 0 #82# 23281764
COMMENT     100) (LOGPEN 0 6 13395507) 10 1 1.8084 1.9
COMMENT     0.082322 1)
COMMENT     #126=(CLabel (CWidget 0 (0 0) 1 2 0 0 #74# 12 100)
COMMENT     (LOGPEN 0 0 0) 1
COMMENT     (LOGFONT 32 12 0 0 700 0 0 0 0 3 2 1 34
COMMENT     "Arial") 2.53336 0.666667 0 "repeat" "@N" 1
COMMENT     0 0 7.20718 7.25756 2.15385 0.820513 #125#))
COMMENT     (CObjectList))
COMMENT     #127=(CGroupWidget
COMMENT     (CWidget 30 (7 30 0) 1 2 0 0 Nil 23280364 100)
COMMENT     (CObjectList
COMMENT     #128=(CWideArrow
COMMENT     (CWideLine
COMMENT     (CWidget 0 (3 #1# 0) 1 2 0 0 #90# 1063777500
COMMENT     100) (LOGPEN 0 0 0) 1 (LOGBRUSH 0 128 0) 1
COMMENT     5.93768 6.08516 1 0.082322) 0.8 1.8 0)
COMMENT     #129=(CLabel
COMMENT     (CWidget 0 (0 0) 1 2 0 0 #74# -649 100)
COMMENT     (LOGPEN 0 0 0) 1
COMMENT     (LOGFONT 32 12 0 0 700 0 0 0 0 3 2 1 34
COMMENT     "Arial") 2.53336 0.666667 0 "proC" "@N" 1 0
COMMENT     0 -14.0808 4.7242 1.61538 0.820513 #128#)
COMMENT     #130=(CPromoterArrow
COMMENT     (CLine
COMMENT     (CWidget 0 (3 #3# 0) 1 2 0 0 #96# 23285960
COMMENT     100) (LOGPEN 0 4 128) 6 1.16464 2.05019
COMMENT     2.13745) 0.4 0.082322 1.08464 1.8 1.8 0)
COMMENT     #131=(CLabel
COMMENT     (CWidget 0 (0 0) 1 2 0 0 #74# 7760552 100)
COMMENT     (LOGPEN 0 0 0) 1
COMMENT     (LOGFONT 32 12 0 0 700 0 0 0 0 3 2 1 34
COMMENT     "Arial") 2.53336 0.666667 0
COMMENT     "tracrRNA promoter" "@N" 1 0 0 7.93323 13.591
COMMENT     6.23077 0.820513 #130#)
COMMENT     #132=(CWideArrow
COMMENT     (CWideLine
COMMENT     (CWidget 0 (3 #9# 0) 1 2 0 0 #90# 0 100)
COMMENT     (LOGPEN 0 0 0) 1 (LOGBRUSH 0 128 0) 0.835356
COMMENT     1.81854 1.88214 1 0.082322) 0.8 1.8 0)
COMMENT     #133=(CLabel (CWidget 0 (0 0) 1 2 0 0 #74# 0 100)
COMMENT     (LOGPEN 0 0 0) 1
COMMENT     (LOGFONT 32 12 0 0 700 0 0 0 0 3 2 1 34
COMMENT     "Arial") 2.53336 0.666667 0
COMMENT     "J23100 promoter" "@N" 1 0 0 8.78357 8.52424
COMMENT     5.69231 0.820513 #132#)) (CObjectList))
COMMENT     #134=(CGroupWidget
COMMENT     (CWidget 33 (7 33 0) 1 2 0 0 Nil -367 100)
COMMENT     (CObjectList
COMMENT     #135=(CWideArrow
COMMENT     (CWideLine
COMMENT     (CWidget 0 (3 #7# 0) 1 2 0 0 #77# 16646376
COMMENT     100) (LOGPEN 0 0 3355545) 1
COMMENT     (LOGBRUSH 0 6724095 0) 1 0.927244 1.60839 1
COMMENT     0.082322) 0.8 1.8 0)
COMMENT     #136=(CLabel
COMMENT     (CWidget 0 (0 0) 1 2 0 0 #74# 23279524 100)
COMMENT     (LOGPEN 0 0 0) 1
COMMENT     (LOGFONT 32 12 0 0 700 0 0 0 0 3 2 1 34
COMMENT     "Arial") 2.53336 0.666667 0 "cloD13 (CDF)"
COMMENT     "@N" 1 0 0 10.7826 4.7242 4.33333 0.820513
COMMENT     #135#)) (CObjectList))
COMMENT     #137=(CGroupWidget
COMMENT     (CWidget 43 (7 43 0) 1 2 0 0 Nil 1229487469 100)
COMMENT     (CObjectList
COMMENT     #138=(CLine
COMMENT     (CWidget 0 (3 #0# 0) 1 2 0 0 #82# 1819241760
COMMENT     100) (LOGPEN 0 6 13395507) 10 0.835356
COMMENT     6.09437 6.17548)
COMMENT     #139=(CLabel
COMMENT     (CWidget 0 (0 0) 1 2 0 0 #74# 23281936 100)
COMMENT     (LOGPEN 0 0 0) 1
COMMENT     (LOGFONT 32 12 0 0 700 0 0 0 0 3 2 1 34
COMMENT     "Arial") 2.53336 0.666667 0 "rrnBT2 term"
COMMENT     "@N" 1 0 0 -15.7675 3.45752 3.92308 0.820513
COMMENT     #138#)
COMMENT     #140=(CScratch
COMMENT     (CWidget 0 (3 #4# 0) 1 2 0 0 #82# 617 100)
COMMENT     (LOGPEN 0 6 13395507) 10 1 2.0204 1.9
COMMENT     0.082322 1)
COMMENT     #141=(CLabel
COMMENT     (CWidget 0 (0 0) 1 2 0 0 #74# 7259860 100)
COMMENT     (LOGPEN 0 0 0) 1
COMMENT     (LOGFONT 32 12 0 0 700 0 0 0 0 3 2 1 34
COMMENT     "Arial") 2.53336 0.666667 0
COMMENT     "tracrRNA terminator" "@N" 1 0 0 8.47598
COMMENT     11.0576 6.64103 0.820513 #140#)
COMMENT     #142=(CScratch
COMMENT     (CWidget 0 (3 #5# 0) 1 2 0 0 #82# -367 100)
COMMENT     (LOGPEN 0 6 13395507) 10 1 1.97247 1.9
COMMENT     0.082322 1)
COMMENT     #143=(CLabel
COMMENT     (CWidget 0 (0 0) 1 2 0 0 #74# 23282548 100)
COMMENT     (LOGPEN 0 0 0) 1
COMMENT     (LOGFONT 32 12 0 0 700 0 0 0 0 3 2 1 34
COMMENT     "Arial") 2.53336 0.666667 0 "terminator"
COMMENT     "@N" 1 0 0 7.0938 9.79092 3.4359 0.820513
COMMENT     #142#)
COMMENT     #144=(CScratch
COMMENT     (CWidget 0 (3 #11# 0) 1 2 0 0 #82# 617 100)
COMMENT     (LOGPEN 0 6 13395507) 10 1 1.70978 1.9
COMMENT     0.082322 1)
COMMENT     #145=(CLabel (CWidget 0 (0 0) 1 2 0 0 #74# 0 100)
COMMENT     (LOGPEN 0 0 0) 1
COMMENT     (LOGFONT 32 12 0 0 700 0 0 0 0 3 2 1 34
COMMENT     "Arial") 2.53336 0.666667 0 "terminator"
COMMENT     "@N" 1 0 0 8.3017 5.99088 3.4359 0.820513
COMMENT     #144#)) (CObjectList))
COMMENT     #146=(CGroupWidget (CWidget 55 (7 55 0) 1 2 0 0 Nil 0 100)
COMMENT     (CObjectList
COMMENT     #147=(CWideArrow
COMMENT     (CWideLine
COMMENT     (CWidget 0 (3 #2# 0) 1 2 0 0 #78# 959 100)
COMMENT     (LOGPEN 0 0 6723840) 1
COMMENT     (LOGBRUSH 0 10079334 0) 0.835356 2.00012
COMMENT     2.08215 1 0.082322) 0.8 1.8 0)
COMMENT     #148=(CLabel
COMMENT     (CWidget 0 (0 0) 1 2 0 0 #74# -1239 100)
COMMENT     (LOGPEN 0 0 0) 1
COMMENT     (LOGFONT 32 12 0 0 700 0 0 0 0 3 2 1 34
COMMENT     "Arial") 2.53336 0.666667 0
COMMENT     "tracrRNA precursor" "@N" 1 0 0 8.3037
COMMENT     12.3243 6.48718 0.820513 #147#))
COMMENT     (CObjectList))) (CObjectList))
COMMENT     #149=(CGroupWidget (CWidget 14 (16 0) 1 2 0 0 Nil 16646296 100)
COMMENT     (CObjectList) (CObjectList))
COMMENT     #150=(CGroupWidget (CWidget 11 (0 0) 1 2 0 0 Nil 22741032 100)
COMMENT     (CObjectList) (CObjectList))
COMMENT     #151=(CGroupWidget (CWidget 12 (0 0) 1 2 0 0 Nil -105003360 100)
COMMENT     (CObjectList) (CObjectList))) (CObjectList)))
COMMENT     (CSeqView 10 10 (CObjectList) (CObList) 1 (CObList)) (CObList) 0
COMMENT     (CStringList) 0 0 (CObList)))
FEATURES             Location/Qualifiers
     terminator      107..194
                     /vntifkey="43"
                     /label=rrnBT2\term
                     /note="near-perfect bidirectional terminator"
     promoter        205..364
                     /vntifkey="30"
                     /label=proC
     precursor_RNA   4548..4636
                     /vntifkey="55"
                     /label=tracrRNA\precursor
     promoter        4488..4541
                     /vntifkey="30"
                     /label=tracrRNA\promoter
     terminator      4615..4636
                     /vntifkey="43"
                     /label=tracrRNA\terminator
     terminator      complement(4667..4708)
                     /vntifkey="43"
                     /label=terminator
                     /note="from S. pyogenes near tracrRNA; probably
                     bidirectional but unconfirmed"
     CDS             377..4483
                     /vntifkey="4"
                     /label=cas9
     rep_origin      5062..5800
                     /vntifkey="33"
                     /label=cloD13\(CDF)
     CDS             5940..6728
                     /vntifkey="4"
                     /label=aadA
                     /note="spectinomycin resistance"
     misc_feature    4845..4880
                     /vntifkey="21"
                     /label=repeat
                     /note="SP repeat"
     promoter        4765..4833
                     /vntifkey="30"
                     /label=J23100\promoter
     terminator      4952..4982
                     /vntifkey="43"
                     /label=terminator
BASE COUNT  2144 a 1273 c 1531 g 1858 t
ORIGIN
        1 accaggcacg cctaaccgtc agtgagattg gatgagtgaa cgatattgat cgagaagagc
       61 cctgcgcagc cgctgccgtg cctgcaggaa gcaacggccc ggagggtggc gggcaggacg
      121 cccgccataa actgccaggc atcaaattaa gcagaaggcc atcctgacgg atggcctttt
      181 tgcgtttcta caaactctgc tagcttctag agcacagcta acaccacgtc gtccctatct
      241 gctgccctag gtctatgagt ggttgctgga taactttacg ggcatgcata aggctcgtat
      301 gatatattca gggagaccac aacggtttcc ctctacaaat aattttgttt aacttttact
      361 agaggaggag gcaaaaatgg ataagaaata ctcaataggc ttagatatcg gcacaaatag
      421 cgtcggatgg gcggtgatca ctgatgaata taaggttccg tctaaaaagt tcaaggttct
      481 gggaaataca gaccgccaca gtatcaaaaa aaatcttata ggggctcttt tatttgacag
      541 tggagagaca gcggaagcga ctcgtctcaa acggacagct cgtagaaggt atacacgtcg
      601 gaagaatcgt atttgttatc tacaggagat tttttcaaat gagatggcga aagtagatga
      661 tagtttcttt catcgacttg aagagtcttt tttggtggaa gaagacaaga agcatgaacg
      721 tcatcctatt tttggaaata tagtagatga agttgcttat catgagaaat atccaactat
      781 ctatcatctg cgaaaaaaat tggtagattc tactgataaa gcggatttgc gcttaatcta
      841 tttggcctta gcgcatatga ttaagtttcg tggtcatttt ttgattgagg gagatttaaa
      901 tcctgataat agtgatgtgg acaaactatt tatccagttg gtacaaacct acaatcaatt
      961 atttgaagaa aaccctatta acgcaagtgg agtagatgct aaagcgattc tttctgcacg
     1021 attgagtaaa tcaagacgat tagaaaatct cattgctcag ctccccggtg agaagaaaaa
     1081 tggcttattt gggaatctca ttgctttgtc attgggtttg acccctaatt ttaaatcaaa
     1141 ttttgatttg gcagaagatg ctaaattaca gctttcaaaa gatacttacg atgatgattt
     1201 agataattta ttggcgcaaa ttggagatca atatgctgat ttgtttttgg cagctaagaa
     1261 tttatcagat gctattttac tttcagatat cctaagagta aatactgaaa taactaaggc
     1321 tcccctatca gcttcaatga ttaaacgcta cgatgaacat catcaagact tgactctttt
     1381 aaaagcttta gttcgacaac aacttccaga aaagtataaa gaaatctttt ttgatcaatc
     1441 aaaaaacgga tatgcaggtt atattgatgg gggagctagc caagaagaat tttataaatt
     1501 tatcaaacca attttagaaa aaatggatgg tactgaggaa ttattggtga aactaaatcg
     1561 tgaagatttg ctgcgcaagc aacggacctt tgacaacggc tctattcccc atcaaattca
     1621 cttgggtgag ctgcatgcta ttttgagaag acaagaagac ttttatccat ttttaaaaga
     1681 caatcgtgag aagattgaaa aaatcttgac ttttcgaatt ccttattatg ttggtccatt
     1741 ggcgcgtggc aatagtcgtt ttgcatggat gactcggaag tctgaagaaa caattacccc
     1801 atggaatttt gaagaagttg tcgataaagg tgcttcagct caatcattta ttgaacgcat
     1861 gacaaacttt gataaaaatc ttccaaatga aaaagtacta ccaaaacata gtttgcttta
     1921 tgagtatttt acggtttata acgaattgac aaaggtcaaa tatgttactg aaggaatgcg
     1981 aaaaccagca tttctttcag gtgaacagaa gaaagccatt gttgatttac tcttcaaaac
     2041 aaatcgaaaa gtaaccgtta agcaattaaa agaagattat ttcaaaaaaa tagaatgttt
     2101 tgatagtgtt gaaatttcag gagttgaaga tagatttaat gcttcattag gtacctacca
     2161 tgatttgcta aaaattatta aagataaaga ttttttggat aatgaagaaa atgaagatat
     2221 cttagaggat attgttttaa cattgacctt atttgaagat agggagatga ttgaggaaag
     2281 acttaaaaca tatgctcacc tctttgatga taaggtgatg aaacagctta aacgtcgccg
     2341 ttatactggt tggggacgtt tgtctcgaaa attgattaat ggtattaggg ataagcaatc
     2401 tggcaaaaca atattagatt ttttgaaatc agatggtttt gccaatcgca attttatgca
     2461 gctgatccat gatgatagtt tgacatttaa agaagacatt caaaaagcac aagtgtctgg
     2521 acaaggcgat agtttacatg aacatattgc aaatttagct ggtagccctg ctattaaaaa
     2581 aggtatttta cagactgtaa aagttgttga tgaattggtc aaagtaatgg ggcggcataa
     2641 gccagaaaat atcgttattg aaatggcacg tgaaaatcag acaactcaaa agggccagaa
     2701 aaattcgcga gagcgtatga aacgaatcga agaaggtatc aaagaattag gaagtcagat
     2761 tcttaaagag catcctgttg aaaatactca attgcaaaat gaaaagctct atctctatta
     2821 tctccaaaat ggaagagaca tgtatgtgga ccaagaatta gatattaatc gtttaagtga
     2881 ttatgatgtc gatcacattg ttccacaaag tttccttaaa gacgattcaa tagacaataa
     2941 ggtcttaacg cgttctgata aaaatcgtgg taaatcggat aacgttccaa gtgaagaagt
     3001 agtcaaaaag atgaaaaact attggagaca acttctaaac gccaagttaa tcactcaacg
     3061 taagtttgat aatttaacga aagctgaacg tggaggtttg agtgaacttg ataaagctgg
     3121 ttttatcaaa cgccaattgg ttgaaactcg ccaaatcact aagcatgtgg cacaaatttt
     3181 ggatagtcgc atgaatacta aatacgatga aaatgataaa cttattcgag aggttaaagt
     3241 gattacctta aaatctaaat tagtttctga cttccgaaaa gatttccaat tctataaagt
     3301 acgtgagatt aacaattacc atcatgccca tgatgcgtat ctaaatgccg tcgttggaac
     3361 tgctttgatt aagaaatatc caaaacttga atcggagttt gtctatggtg attataaagt
     3421 ttatgatgtt cgtaaaatga ttgctaagtc tgagcaagaa ataggcaaag caaccgcaaa
     3481 atatttcttt tactctaata tcatgaactt cttcaaaaca gaaattacac ttgcaaatgg
     3541 agagattcgc aaacgccctc taatcgaaac taatggggaa actggagaaa ttgtctggga
     3601 taaagggcga gattttgcca cagtgcgcaa agtattgtcc atgccccaag tcaatattgt
     3661 caagaaaaca gaagtacaga caggcggatt ctccaaggag tcaattttac caaaaagaaa
     3721 ttcggacaag cttattgctc gtaaaaaaga ctgggatcca aaaaaatatg gtggttttga
     3781 tagtccaacg gtagcttatt cagtcctagt ggttgctaag gtggaaaaag ggaaatcgaa
     3841 gaagttaaaa tccgttaaag agttactagg gatcacaatt atggaaagaa gttcctttga
     3901 aaaaaatccg attgactttt tagaagctaa aggatataag gaagttaaaa aagacttaat
     3961 cattaaacta cctaaatata gtctttttga gttagaaaac ggtcgtaaac ggatgctggc
     4021 tagtgccgga gaattacaaa aaggaaatga gctggctctg ccaagcaaat atgtgaattt
     4081 tttatattta gctagtcatt atgaaaagtt gaagggtagt ccagaagata acgaacaaaa
     4141 acaattgttt gtggagcagc ataagcatta tttagatgag attattgagc aaatcagtga
     4201 attttctaag cgtgttattt tagcagatgc caatttagat aaagttctta gtgcatataa
     4261 caaacataga gacaaaccaa tacgtgaaca agcagaaaat attattcatt tatttacgtt
     4321 gacgaatctt ggagctcccg ctgcttttaa atattttgat acaacaattg atcgtaaacg
     4381 atatacgtct acaaaagaag ttttagatgc cactcttatc catcaatcca tcactggtct
     4441 ttatgaaaca cgcattgatt tgagtcagct aggaggtgac tgaccggctg ataaatttct
     4501 ttgaatttct ccttgattat ttgttataaa agttataaaa taatcttgtt ggaaccattc
     4561 aaaacagcat agcaagttaa aataaggcta gtccgttatc aacttgaaaa agtggcaccg
     4621 agtcggtgct ttttttgata cttctattct actctgactg caaaccaaaa aaacaagcgc
     4681 tttcaaaacg cttgttttat catttttagg gaaattaatc tcttaatcct tttatcattc
     4741 tacatttagg cgctgccatc ttgggacaat gaaaacgtta gtcatggcgc gccttgacgg
     4801 ctagctcagt cctaggtaca gtgctagctt aattagtcta cgaggtttta gagctatgct
     4861 gttttgaatg gtcccaaaac ctgcagacaa gcccggccgg cctaaggcga tgccccctcg
     4921 acctcgatca gggaggcgtt caggacgact cacaaagaaa gccgggcaat gcccggcttt
     4981 ttccacgcct cctgggctga cttcaggtgc tacatttgaa gagataaatt gcactgaaat
     5041 ctagagcggt tcagtagaaa agatcaaagg atcttcttga gatccttttt ttctgcgcgt
     5101 aatcttttgc cctgtaaacg aaaaaaccac ctggggaggt ggtttgatcg aaggttaagt
     5161 cagttgggga actgcttaac cgtggtaact ggctttcgca gagcacagca accaaatctg
     5221 tccttccagt gtagccggac tttggcgcac acttcaagag caaccgcgtg tttagctaaa
     5281 caaatcctct gcgaactccc agttaccaat ggctgctgcc agtggcgttt taccgtgctt
     5341 ttccgggttg gactcaagtg aacagttacc ggataaggcg cagcagtcgg gctgaacggg
     5401 gagttcttgc ttacagccca gcttggagcg aacgacctac accgagccga gataccagtg
     5461 tgtgagctat gagaaagcgc cacacttccc gtaagggaga aaggcggaac aggtatccgg
     5521 taaacggcag ggtcggaaca ggagagcgca agagggagcg acccgccgga aacggtgggg
     5581 atctttaagt cctgtcgggt ttcgcccgta ctgtcagatt catggttgag cctcacggct
     5641 cccacagatg caccggaaaa gcgtctgttt atgtgaactc tggcaggagg gcggagccta
     5701 tggaaaaacg ccaccggcgc ggccctgctg ttttgcctca catgttagtc ccctgcttat
     5761 ccacggaatc tgtgggtaac tttgtatgtg tccgcagcgc ccgccgcagt ctcacgcccg
     5821 gagcgtagcg accgagtgag ctagctattt gtttattttt ctaaatacat tcaaatatgt
     5881 atccgctcat gagacaataa ccctgataaa tgcttcaata atattgaaaa aggaagagta
     5941 tgagggaagc ggtgatcgcc gaagtatcga ctcaactatc agaggtagtt ggcgtcatcg
     6001 agcgccatct cgaaccgacg ttgctggccg tacatttgta cggctccgca gtggatggcg
     6061 gcctgaagcc acacagtgat attgatttgc tggttacggt gaccgtaagg cttgatgaaa
     6121 caacgcggcg agctttgatc aacgaccttt tggaaacttc ggcttcccct ggagagagcg
     6181 agattctccg cgctgtagaa gtcaccattg ttgtgcacga cgacatcatt ccgtggcgtt
     6241 atccagctaa gcgcgaactg caatttggag aatggcagcg caatgacatt cttgcaggta
     6301 tcttcgagcc agccacgatc gacattgatc tggctatctt gctgacaaaa gcaagagaac
     6361 atagcgttgc cttggtaggt ccagcggcgg aggaactctt tgatccggtt cctgaacagg
     6421 atctatttga ggcgctaaat gaaaccttaa cgctatggaa ctcgccgccc gactgggctg
     6481 gcgatgagcg aaatgtagtg cttacgttgt cccgcatttg gtacagcgca gtaaccggca
     6541 aaatcgcgcc gaaggatgtc gctgccgact gggcaatgga gcgcctgccg gcccagtatc
     6601 agcccgtcat acttgaagct agacaggctt atcttggaca agaagaagat cgcttggcct
     6661 cgcgcgcaga tcagttggaa gaatttgtcc actacgtgaa aggcgagatc accaaggtag
     6721 tcggcaaata atgtctaaca attcgttcaa gccgaggggc cgcaagatcc ggccacgatg
     6781 acccggtcgt cggttcaggg cagggt
//
